Addgene plasmid #207904: pAM765
Purpose: Level 0 for D4 module (5' TGAC-3' CTGC)
Depositing lab: Alexis Maizel. Depositing organization: Universitaet Heidelberg. Publication: GreenGate 2.0: Backwards compatible addons for assembly of complex transcriptional units and their stacking with GreenGate. Piepers M, Erbstein K, Reyes-Hernandez J, Song C, Tessi T, Petrasiunaite V, Faerber N, Distel K, Maizel A. PLoS One. 2023 Sep 8;18(9):e0290097. doi: 10.1371/journal.pone.0290097. eCollection 2023. PubMed 37682951.
Backbone
  Vector backbone: pUC19
  Vector type: Synthetic Biology
Growth in bacteria
  Bacterial resistance: Ampicillin, 100 μg/mL
  Growth temperature: 37°C
  Growth strain: DH5alpha
  Copy number: High Copy
Gene/Insert
  Gene/Insert name: dummy 20nt sequence
  Species: Synthetic
  Cloning method: Restriction Enzyme; 5′ cloning site Unknown (unknown if destroyed)
Terms and licenses: Academic/Nonprofit Terms; Industry Terms: Not Available to Industry
How to cite: pAM765 was a gift from Alexis Maizel (Addgene plasmid # 207904 ; http://n2t.net/addgene:207904 ; RRID:Addgene_207904)
