[The description below was written by a language model from this plasmid's Addgene catalogue record and pLannotate feature annotations shown in this document.]
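Description:
pAM765 is a small (about 2.7 kb) Level 0 entry plasmid from the GreenGate 2.0 extension of the GreenGate modular cloning system, built on a pUC19 backbone and catalogued as a synthetic biology vector. It is maintained in E. coli at high copy through the ColE1/pUC-type origin of replication and is selected with ampicillin via the β-lactamase gene driven by its own bla promoter.

The recorded payload is a synthetic 20-nucleotide dummy sequence that occupies the "D4" module position, defined by the four-base assembly overhangs TGAC at the 5′ end and CTGC at the 3′ end. In Golden Gate-style hierarchical assembly, such overhangs are exposed by type IIS restriction digestion and dictate the order in which modules are ligated. The record does not name the enzyme used, and the cloning sites are listed as unknown. It also does not spell out the role of the dummy sequence, but such a sequence most plausibly serves as a neutral filler for the D4 slot or as a placeholder to be exchanged for a real part.

The insert itself is too short to be annotated, but it presumably lies in the interval of roughly 60 bases between the flanking, inward-facing SP6 and T7 promoters. Surrounding this region are typical pUC remnants: a CAP binding site, lac promoter and operator, and a lacZα fragment. Short fragments of lacI, bom and rop are also detected, which are vestigial backbone sequences rather than functional elements. No plant or eukaryotic expression elements are present, consistent with its role purely as a donor or entry module for downstream assemblies of transcriptional units.
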