Features (pLannotate 1.2.2; 12 found; start..end, strand, type, name):
     96..200     +  promoter       AmpR promoter: bla
    201..1061    +  CDS            AmpR: β-lactamase; bla; confers resistance to ampicillin, carbenicillin, and related antibiotics
   1232..1820    +  rep_origin     ori: high-copy-number ColE1/pMB1/pBR322/pUC origin of replication
   2003..2095    +  CDS            lacI (fragment): lac repressor; lacI; The lac repressor binds to the lac operator to inhibit transcription in E. coli. This inhibition can be relieved by adding lactose or isopropyl-β-D-thiogalactopyranoside (IPTG).
   2108..2129    +  protein_bind   CAP binding site: CAP binding activates transcription in the presence of cAMP. E. coli catabolite activator protein
   2144..2174    +  promoter       lac promoter: promoter for the E. coli lac operon
   2182..2198    +  protein_bind   lac operator: The lac repressor binds to the lac operator to inhibit transcription in E. coli. This inhibition can be relieved by adding lactose or isopropyl-β-D-thiogalactopyranoside (IPTG). lac repressor encoded by lacI
   2212..2230    +  promoter       SP6 promoter: promoter for bacteriophage SP6 RNA polymerase
   2293..2311    -  promoter       T7 promoter: promoter for bacteriophage T7 RNA polymerase
   2313..2465    +  CDS            lacZα (fragment): LacZα fragment of β-galactosidase; lacZ fragment
   2471..2570    -  misc_feature   bom (fragment): basis of mobility region from pBR322
   2672..1       -  CDS            rop (fragment) (across the origin): Rop protein, which maintains plasmids at low copy number; rop
>Addgene plasmid #207904 | pAM765 | addgene full sequence | sequence record 413918 | Addgene NGS Result
GACGAAAGGGCCTCGTGATACGCCTATTTTTATAGGTTAATGTCATGATAATAATGGTTTCTTAGACGTC
AGGTGGCACTTTTCGGGGAAATGTGCGCGGAACCCCTATTTGTTTATTTTTCTAAATACATTCAAATATG
TATCCGCTCATGAGACAATAACCCTGATAAATGCTTCAATAATATTGAAAAAGGAAGAGTATGAGTATTC
AACATTTCCGTGTCGCCCTTATTCCCTTTTTTGCGGCATTTTGCCTTCCTGTTTTTGCTCACCCAGAAAC
GCTGGTGAAAGTAAAAGATGCTGAAGATCAGTTGGGTGCACGAGTGGGTTACATCGAACTGGATCTCAAC
AGCGGTAAGATCCTTGAGAGTTTTCGCCCCGAAGAACGTTTTCCAATGATGAGCACTTTTAAAGTTCTGC
TATGTGGCGCGGTATTATCCCGTATTGACGCCGGGCAAGAGCAACTCGGTCGCCGCATACACTATTCTCA
GAATGACTTGGTTGAGTACTCACCAGTCACAGAAAAGCATCTTACGGATGGCATGACAGTAAGAGAATTA
TGCAGTGCTGCCATAACCATGAGTGATAACACTGCGGCCAACTTACTTCTGACAACGATCGGAGGACCGA
AGGAGCTAACCGCTTTTTTGCACAACATGGGGGATCATGTAACTCGCCTTGATCGTTGGGAACCGGAGCT
GAATGAAGCCATACCAAACGACGAGCGTGACACCACGATGCCTGTAGCAATGGCAACAACGTTGCGCAAA
CTATTAACTGGCGAACTACTTACTCTAGCTTCCCGGCAACAATTAATAGACTGGATGGAGGCGGATAAAG
TTGCAGGACCACTTCTGCGCTCGGCCCTTCCGGCTGGCTGGTTTATTGCTGATAAATCTGGAGCCGGTGA
GCGTGGCTCTCGAGGTATCATTGCAGCACTGGGGCCAGATGGTAAGCCCTCCCGTATCGTAGTTATCTAC
ACGACGGGGAGTCAGGCAACTATGGATGAACGAAATAGACAGATCGCTGAGATAGGTGCCTCACTGATTA
AGCATTGGTAACTGTCAGACCAAGTTTACTCATATATACTTTAGATTGATTTAAAACTTCATTTTTAATT
TAAAAGGATCTAGGTGAAGATCCTTTTTGATAATCTCATGACCAAAATCCCTTAACGTGAGTTTTCGTTC
CACTGAGCGTCAGACCCCGTAGAAAAGATCAAAGGATCTTCTTGAGATCCTTTTTTTCTGCGCGTAATCT
GCTGCTTGCAAACAAAAAAACCACCGCTACCAGCGGTGGTTTGTTTGCCGGATCAAGAGCTACCAACTCT
TTTTCCGAAGGTAACTGGCTTCAGCAGAGCGCAGATACCAAATACTGTTCTTCTAGTGTAGCCGTAGTTA
GGCCACCACTTCAAGAACTCTGTAGCACCGCCTACATACCTCGCTCTGCTAATCCTGTTACCAGTGGCTG
CTGCCAGTGGCGATAAGTCGTGTCTTACCGGGTTGGACTCAAGACGATAGTTACCGGATAAGGCGCAGCG
GTCGGGCTGAACGGGGGGTTCGTGCACACAGCCCAGCTTGGAGCGAACGACCTACACCGAACTGAGATAC
CTACAGCGTGAGCTATGAGAAAGCGCCACGCTTCCCGAAGGGAGAAAGGCGGACAGGTATCCGGTAAGCG
GCAGGGTCGGAACAGGAGAGCGCACGAGGGAGCTTCCAGGGGGAAACGCCTGGTATCTTTATAGTCCTGT
CGGGTTTCGCCACCTCTGACTTGAGCGTCGATTTTTGTGATGCTCGTCAGGGGGGCGGAGCCTATGGAAA
AACGCCAGCAACGCGGCCTTTTTACGGTTCCTGGCCTTTTGCTGGCCTTTTGCTCACATGTTCTTTCCTG
CGTTATCCCCTGATTCTGTGGATAACCGTATTACCGCCTTTGAGTGAGCTGATACCGCTCGCCGCAGCCG
AACGACCGAGCGCAGCGAGTCAGTGAGCGAGGAAGCGGAAGAGCGCCCAATACGCAAACCGCCTCTCCCC
GCGCGTTGGCCGATTCATTAATGCAGCTGGCACGACAGGTTTCCCGACTGGAAAGCGGGCAGTGAGCGCA
ACGCAATTAATGTGAGTTAGCTCACTCATTAGGCACCCCAGGCTTTACACTTTATGCTTCCGGCTCGTAT
GTTGTGTGGAATTGTGAGCGGATAACAATTTCACACGAGCTATTTAGGTGACACTATAGAAGTGAAGCTT
GGTCTCATGACACATCTCAGTTGAAGTGGTCCTGCTGAGACCGAATTCTCGCCCTATAGTGAGTCGTATT
ACCTGGCCGTCGTTTTACAACGTCGTGACTGGGAAAACCCTGGCGTTACCCAACTTAATCGCCTTGCAGC
ACATCCCCCTTTCGCCAGCTGGCGTAATAGCGAAGAGGCCCGCACCGATCGCCCTTCCCAACAGTTGCGC
AGCCTGAATGGCGAATGGCGCCTGATGCGGTATTTTCTCCTTACGCATCTGTGCGGTATTTCACACCGCA
TATGGTGCACTCTCAGTACAATCTGCTCTGATGCCGCATAGTTAAGCCAGCCCCGACACCCGCCAACACC
CGCTGACGCGCCCTGACGGGCTTGTCTGCTCCCGGCATCCGCTTACAGACAAGCTGTGACCGTCTCCGGG
AGCTGCATGTGTCAGAGGTTTTCACCGTCATCACCGAAACGCGCGA
